>Addgene plasmid #78772 | pcDNA3.1-PPARgamma2 2KR | addgene partial sequence | sequence record 149540 | CMV-F 5'-CGCAAATGGGCGGTAGGCGTG-3'
AGCAGAGCTCTCTGGCTAACTAGAGAACCCACTGCTTACTGGCTTATCGAAATTAATACGACTCACTATA
GGGAGACCCAAGCTGGCTAGCGTTTAAACTTAAGCTTGGTACCGAGCTCGGATCCACTAGTCCAGTGTGG
TGGAATTCTGCAGATATCCAGCACAGTGGCGGCCGCTCGAGATGGGTGAAACTCTGGGAGATTCTCCTGT
TGACCCAGAGCATGGTGCCTTCGCTGATGCACTGCCTATGAGCACTTCACAAGAAATTACCATGGTTGAC
ACAGAGATGCCATTCTGGCCCACCAACTTCGGAATCAGCTCTGTGGACCTCTCCGTGATGGAAGACCACT
CGCATTCCTTTGACATCAAGCCCTTTACCACAGTTGATTTCTCCAGCATTTCTGCTCCACACTATGAAGA
CATTCCATTCACAAGAGCTGACCCAATGGTTGCTGATTACAAATATGACCTGAAGCTCCAAGAATACCAA
AGTGCGATCAAAGTAGAACCTGCATCTCCACCTTATTATTCTGAAAAGACCCAGCTCTACAACAGGCCTC
ATGAAGAACCTTCTAACTCCCTCATGGCCATTGAGTGCCGAGTCTGTGGGGATAAAGCATCAGGCTTCCA
CTATGGAGTTCATGCTTGTGAAGGATGCAAGGGTTTTTTCCGAAGAACCATCCGATTGAAGCTTATTTAT
GATAGGTGTGATCTTAACTGCCGGATCCACAGGAGGAGTAGAAATAAATGTCAGTACTGTCGGTTTCAGA
AGTGCCTTGCTGTGGGGATGTCTCACAATGCCATCAGGTTTGGGCGGATGCCACAGGCCGAGAAGGAGAA
GCTGTTGGCGGAGATCTCCAGTGATATCGACCAGCTGAACCCAGAGTCTGCTGATCTGCGAGCCCTGGCA
AAGCATTTGTATGACTCATACATAA
