>Addgene plasmid #78772 | pcDNA3.1-PPARgamma2 2KR | addgene partial sequence | sequence record 149543 | BGH-rev 5'-TAGAAGGCACAGTCGAGG-3'
AGTCCTTGTAGATCTCCTGGAGCAGGGGGTGAAGGCTCATGTCTGTCTCTGTCTTCTTGATCACATGCAG
TAGCTGCACGTGCTCTGTGACGATCTGCCTGAGGTCTGTCATCTTCTGGAGCACCTTGGCGAACAGCTGA
GAGGACTCTGGGTGATTCAGCTTGAGCTGCAGTTCCAGGGCCTGCAGCAGGTTGTCTTGGATGTCCTCGA
TGGGCTTCACGTTCAGCAAGCCTGGGCGGTCTCCACTGAGAATAATGACAGCTATAAATATAGCCAAGTC
ACTGTCATCTAATTCCAGTGCATTGAACTTCACAGCAAACTCAAACTTAGGCTCCATAAAGTCACCAAAG
GGCTTCCGCAGGCTTTTGAGGAACTCCCTGGTCATGAATCCTTGGCCCTCTGAGATGAGGACTCCATCTT
TATTCATCAGGGAGGCCAGCATCGTGTAGATGATCTCATGGACACCATACTTGAGCAGAGTCACTTGGTC
ATTCAAATCAAGGTTAATGAAACCAGGGATATTTTTGGCATACTCTGTGATCTCTTGCACGGCTTCTACG
GATCGAAACTGGCACCCTTGAAAAATTCGGATGGCCACCTCTTTGCTCTGCTCCTGCAGGGGGGTGATAT
GTTTGAACTTGATTTTATCTTCTCCCATCATTAAGGAATTCATGTCGTAGATGACAAATGGTGATTTGTC
CGTTGTCTTTCCTGTCAAGATCGCCCTCGCCTTGGCTTTGGTCAGCGGGAAGGACTTTATGTATGAGTCA
TACAAATGCT
