[The description below was written by a language model from this plasmid's Addgene catalogue record.]
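Description:
pcDNA3.1-PPARgamma2 2KR is a mammalian expression plasmid built on the pcDNA3.1 backbone and intended for overexpressing a mutant form of mouse PPARgamma2 in cultured mammalian cells. It is maintained in E. coli as a high-copy plasmid under ampicillin selection. The insert is driven by the CMV immediate-early promoter, a strong constitutive promoter in most mammalian cell lines. The use of a BGH reverse sequencing primer is consistent with the bovine growth hormone polyadenylation signal that normally follows the cloning site in this backbone. No feature table accompanies the record, so other backbone elements, any epitope tag, and the restriction sites used for cloning (listed as unknown) cannot be confirmed.

The payload is the M. musculus PPARgamma2 coding sequence, the adipocyte-enriched isoform of this nuclear receptor, carrying changes at two adjacent lysines, 184 and 185. The record is internally inconsistent in two places. The "2KR" name implies lysine-to-arginine substitutions, whereas the mutation field lists K184A and K185A. The linked Entrez gene is Ppargc1a (PGC-1alpha), a coactivator distinct from PPARgamma, which appears to be an annotation error. Users should verify the actual residue changes by sequencing.

The associated publication concerns MKRN1-mediated ubiquitination and degradation of PPARgamma and its effect on adipocyte differentiation. This suggests that the double-lysine mutant serves as a candidate ubiquitination-site variant, compared with wild-type protein in stability, ubiquitination, and adipogenesis assays, although the record itself states only overexpression as the purpose.
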