Addgene plasmid #78772: pcDNA3.1-PPARgamma2 2KR
Purpose: To overexpress PPARgamma2 2KR in Mammalian Cells
Depositing lab: Jaewhan Song. Depositing organization: Yonsei University. Publication: Suppression of PPARgamma through MKRN1-mediated ubiquitination and degradation prevents adipocyte differentiation. Kim JH, Park KW, Lee EW, Jang WS, Seo J, Shin S, Hwang KA, Song J. Cell Death Differ. 2014 Apr;21(4):594-603. doi: 10.1038/cdd.2013.181. Epub 2013 Dec 13. PubMed 24336050.
Backbone
  Vector backbone: pcDNA3.1
  Vector type: Mammalian Expression
Growth in bacteria
  Bacterial resistance: Ampicillin, 100 μg/mL
  Growth temperature: 37°C
  Growth strain: DH5alpha
  Copy number: High Copy
Gene/Insert
  Gene/Insert name: PPAR_2
  Species: M. musculus (mouse)
  Mutation: K184A, K185A
  Entrez Gene: Ppargc1a (a.k.a. A830037N07Rik, Gm11133, PGC-1, PPARGC-1-alpha, Pgc-1alpha, Pgc1, Pgco1, Ppargc1)
  Promoter: CMV
  Cloning method: Restriction Enzyme; 5′ cloning site unknown (unknown if destroyed); 3′ cloning site unknown (unknown if destroyed)
  Sequencing primers: 5′ CMV-F; 3′ BGHrev
Terms and licenses: Academic/Nonprofit Terms; Industry Terms: Not Available to Industry
How to cite: pcDNA3.1-PPARgamma2 2KR was a gift from Jaewhan Song (Addgene plasmid # 78772 ; http://n2t.net/addgene:78772 ; RRID:Addgene_78772)
